Addgene plasmid #221063: H35R H43R SUMO1
Purpose: Expression of H35R H43R SUMO1 protein under T7 promoter
Depositing lab: Michael Rosen. Depositing organization: University of Texas Southwestern Medical Center. Publication: Surface Charge Can Modulate Phase Separation of Multidomain Proteins. Kim J, Qin S, Zhou HX, Rosen MK. J Am Chem Soc. 2024 Feb 7;146(5):3383-3395. doi: 10.1021/jacs.3c12789. Epub 2024 Jan 23. PubMed 38262618.
Backbone
  Vector backbone: pET
  Backbone size w/o insert (bp): 5500
  Vector type: Bacterial Expression
Growth in bacteria
  Bacterial resistance: Ampicillin, 100 μg/mL
  Growth temperature: 37°C
  Growth strain: DH5alpha
  Copy number: Low Copy
Gene/Insert
  Gene/Insert name: H35R H43R double mutation on SUMO 1
  Species: H. sapiens (human)
  Insert size (bp): 327
  Mutation: H35R, H43R
  Entrez Gene: SUMO1 (a.k.a. DAP1, GMP1, OFC10, PIC1, SENP2, SMT3, SMT3C, SMT3H3, UBL1)
  Promoter: T7
  Tag / fusion protein: His (N terminal on insert)
  Cloning method: Gibson Cloning
  Sequencing primers: 5′ TAATACGACTCACTATAGGG
Resource information
  A portion of this plasmid was derived from a plasmid made by: Jonggul
Terms and licenses: Academic/Nonprofit Terms; Industry Terms: Not Available to Industry
How to cite: H35R H43R SUMO1 was a gift from Michael Rosen (Addgene plasmid # 221063 ; http://n2t.net/addgene:221063 ; RRID:Addgene_221063)
