[The description below was written by a language model from this plasmid's Addgene catalogue record and pLannotate feature annotations shown in this document.]
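Description:
H35R H43R SUMO1 is a pET-family bacterial expression plasmid (5,689 nt in the sequenced record) for producing a double point mutant of human SUMO1 in E. coli. It carries the β-lactamase gene under its own promoter for ampicillin selection. Replication depends on a ColE1/pBR322-type origin accompanied by the bom region and the rop gene, which holds copy number down and fits the catalogue's "low copy" designation. Two fragments of the tetracycline resistance gene flank the lacI cassette. They appear to be remnants of the pBR322-derived backbone rather than a functional marker.

The expression cassette spans the numbering origin of the circular map. A T7 promoter is followed immediately by a lac operator and the strong ribosome binding site from phage T7 gene 10. The plasmid-borne lacI gene, with its own promoter, supplies repressor, so transcription stays off until IPTG or lactose is added in a host that provides T7 RNA polymerase. The catalogue lists an N-terminal His tag, which is not annotated in the feature table but would lie in the short stretch between the RBS and the annotated TEV protease site. The TEV site precedes the SUMO1 coding sequence and should allow the tag to be removed after affinity purification. A short match to the T7 gene 10-derived SET1 tag just after SUMO1 is only a fragment and may be incidental. No T7 terminator is annotated.

The insert carries the H35R and H43R substitutions, which replace two histidines with arginines. According to the associated publication, the construct was made for work on how surface charge modulates phase separation of multidomain proteins, so its likely use is to produce recombinant protein for that kind of study.
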