Features (pLannotate 1.2.2; 17 found; start..end, strand, type, name):
      7..27      +  CDS            TEV site: tobacco etch virus (TEV) protease recognition and cleavage site
     61..351     +  CDS            SUMO1: SUMO1_HUMAN - Also known as SMT3C, SMT3H3, UBL1. Experimental evidence at protein level: Swiss-Prot protein existence level 1. Ubiquitin-like protein that can be covalently attached to proteins as a monomer or a lysine-linked polymer. Covalent attachment via an isopeptide bond to its substrates requires prior activation by the E1 complex SAE1-SAE2 and linkage to the E2 enzyme UBE2I, and can be promoted by E3 ligases such as PIAS1-4, RANBP2 or CBX4. This post- translational modification on lysine residues of proteins plays a crucial role in a number of cellular processes such as nuclear transpo
    352..368     +  CDS            SET1 (fragment): solubility-enhancement tag derived from T7 phage gene 10B
    455..559     +  promoter       AmpR promoter: bla
    560..1420    +  CDS            AmpR: β-lactamase; bla; confers resistance to ampicillin, carbenicillin, and related antibiotics
   1591..2179    +  rep_origin     ori: high-copy-number ColE1/pMB1/pBR322/pUC origin of replication
   2365..2504    -  misc_feature   bom: basis of mobility region from pBR322
   2606..2797    -  CDS            rop: Rop protein, which maintains plasmids at low copy number; rop
   2814..3194    +  CDS            YPB1_ECOLX: Protein predicted: Swiss-Prot protein existence level 4. From Escherichia coli.
   3436..4060    -  CDS            TcR (fragment): tetracycline efflux protein; tet; confers resistance to tetracycline
   4075..4096    -  protein_bind   CAP binding site: CAP binding activates transcription in the presence of cAMP. E. coli catabolite activator protein
   4109..5191    -  CDS            lacI: lac repressor; lacI; The lac repressor binds to the lac operator to inhibit transcription in E. coli. This inhibition can be relieved by adding lactose or isopropyl-β-D-thiogalactopyranoside (IPTG).
   5192..5269    -  promoter       lacI promoter: lacI
   5277..5556    -  CDS            TcR (fragment): tetracycline efflux protein; tet; confers resistance to tetracycline
   5578..5596    +  promoter       T7 promoter: promoter for bacteriophage T7 RNA polymerase
   5597..5621    +  protein_bind   lac operator: The lac repressor binds to the lac operator to inhibit transcription in E. coli. This inhibition can be relieved by adding lactose or isopropyl-β-D-thiogalactopyranoside (IPTG). lac repressor encoded by lacI
   5636..5658    +  RBS            RBS: efficient ribosome binding site from bacteriophage T7 gene 10 (Olins and Rangwala, 1989)
>Addgene plasmid #221063 | H35R H43R SUMO1 | addgene full sequence | sequence record 459190 | Addgene NGS Result
CATCACGAAAACCTGTATTTTCAGGGCATGCATGAATTCGGCGGCTCATGGGGTGGTTCTATGAGTGATC
AGGAAGCCAAACCCTCAACGGAGGATCTTGGTGATAAAAAAGAAGGGGAGTATATTAAACTGAAAGTGAT
TGGACAGGACAGTAGCGAGATTCGTTTCAAAGTTAAGATGACTACGCGTCTGAAAAAGCTGAAGGAATCG
TATTGCCAGCGCCAGGGTGTTCCGATGAACAGCTTACGCTTCCTGTTCGAAGGCCAGCGCATCGCGGACA
ACCATACTCCTAAAGAGCTGGGTATGGAAGAGGAGGACGTGATTGAAGTATACCAGGAACAGACCGGCGG
ATAACAAAGCCCGAAAGGGCCTCGTGATACGCCTATTTTTATAGGTTAATGTCATGATAATAATGGTTTC
TTAGACGTCAGGTGGCACTTTTCGGGGAAATGTGCGCGGAACCCCTATTTGTTTATTTTTCTAAATACAT
TCAAATATGTATCCGCTCATGAGACAATAACCCTGATAAATGCTTCAATAATATTGAAAAAGGAAGAGTA
TGAGTATTCAACATTTCCGTGTCGCCCTTATTCCCTTTTTTGCGGCATTTTGCCTTCCTGTTTTTGCTCA
CCCAGAAACGCTGGTGAAAGTAAAAGATGCTGAAGATCAGTTGGGTGCACGAGTGGGTTACATCGAACTG
GATCTCAACAGCGGTAAGATCCTTGAGAGTTTTCGCCCCGAAGAACGTTTTCCAATGATGAGCACTTTTA
AAGTTCTGCTATGTGGCGCGGTATTATCCCGTGTTGACGCCGGGCAAGAGCAACTCGGTCGCCGCATACA
CTATTCTCAGAATGACTTGGTTGAGTACTCACCAGTCACAGAAAAGCATCTTACGGATGGCATGACAGTA
AGAGAATTATGCAGTGCTGCCATAACCATGAGTGATAACACTGCGGCCAACTTACTTCTGACAACGATCG
GAGGACCGAAGGAGCTAACCGCTTTTTTGCACAACATGGGGGATCATGTAACTCGCCTTGATCGTTGGGA
ACCGGAGCTGAATGAAGCCATACCAAACGACGAGCGTGACACCACGATGCCTGCAGCAATGGCAACAACG
TTGCGCAAACTATTAACTGGCGAACTACTTACTCTAGCTTCCCGGCAACAATTAATAGACTGGATGGAGG
CGGATAAAGTTGCAGGACCACTTCTGCGCTCGGCCCTTCCGGCTGGCTGGTTTATTGCTGATAAATCTGG
AGCCGGTGAGCGTGGGTCTCGCGGTATCATTGCAGCACTGGGGCCAGATGGTAAGCCCTCCCGTATCGTA
GTTATCTACACGACGGGGAGTCAGGCAACTATGGATGAACGAAATAGACAGATCGCTGAGATAGGTGCCT
CACTGATTAAGCATTGGTAACTGTCAGACCAAGTTTACTCATATATACTTTAGATTGATTTAAAACTTCA
TTTTTAATTTAAAAGGATCTAGGTGAAGATCCTTTTTGATAATCTCATGACCAAAATCCCTTAACGTGAG
TTTTCGTTCCACTGAGCGTCAGACCCCGTAGAAAAGATCAAAGGATCTTCTTGAGATCCTTTTTTTCTGC
GCGTAATCTGCTGCTTGCAAACAAAAAAACCACCGCTACCAGCGGTGGTTTGTTTGCCGGATCAAGAGCT
ACCAACTCTTTTTCCGAAGGTAACTGGCTTCAGCAGAGCGCAGATACCAAATACTGTCCTTCTAGTGTAG
CCGTAGTTAGGCCACCACTTCAAGAACTCTGTAGCACCGCCTACATACCTCGCTCTGCTAATCCTGTTAC
CAGTGGCTGCTGCCAGTGGCGATAAGTCGTGTCTTACCGGGTTGGACTCAAGACGATAGTTACCGGATAA
GGCGCAGCGGTCGGGCTGAACGGGGGGTTCGTGCACACAGCCCAGCTTGGAGCGAACGACCTACACCGAA
CTGAGATACCTACAGCGTGAGCTATGAGAAAGCGCCACGCTTCCCGAAGGGAGAAAGGCGGACAGGTATC
CGGTAAGCGGCAGGGTCGGAACAGGAGAGCGCACGAGGGAGCTTCCAGGGGGAAACGCCTGGTATCTTTA
TAGTCCTGTCGGGTTTCGCCACCTCTGACTTGAGCGTCGATTTTTGTGATGCTCGTCAGGGGGGCGGAGC
CTATGGAAAAACGCCAGCAACGCGGCCTTTTTACGGTTCCTGGCCTTTTGCTGGCCTTTTGCTCACATGT
TCTTTCCTGCGTTATCCCCTGATTCTGTGGATAACCGTATTACCGCCTTTGAGTGAGCTGATACCGCTCG
CCGCAGCCGAACGACCGAGCGCAGCGAGTCAGTGAGCGAGGAAGCGGAAGAGCGCCTGATGCGGTATTTT
CTCCTTACGCATCTGTGCGGTATTTCACACCGCAATGGTGCACTCTCAGTACAATCTGCTCTGATGCCGC
ATAGTTAAGCCAGTATACACTCCGCTATCGCTACGTGACTGGGTCATGGCTGCGCCCCGACACCCGCCAA
CACCCGCTGACGCGCCCTGACGGGCTTGTCTGCTCCCGGCATCCGCTTACAGACAAGCTGTGACCGTCTC
CGGGAGCTGCATGTGTCAGAGGTTTTCACCGTCATCACCGAAACGCGCGAGGCAGCTGCGGTAAAGCTCA
TCAGCGTGGTCGTGAAGCGATTCACAGATGTCTGCCTGTTCATCCGCGTCCAGCTCGTTGAGTTTCTCCA
GAAGCGTTAATGTCTGGCTTCTGATAAAGCGGGCCATGTTAAGGGCGGTTTTTTCCTGTTTGGTCACTGA
TGCCTCCGTGTAAGGGGGATTTCTGTTCATGGGGGTAATGATACCGATGAAACGAGAGAGGATGCTCACG
ATACGGGTTACTGATGATGAACATGCCCGGTTACTGGAACGTTGTGAGGGTAAACAACTGGCGGTATGGA
TGCGGCGGGACCAGAGAAAAATCACTCAGGGTCAATGCCAGCGCTTCGTTAATACAGATGTAGGTGTTCC
ACAGGGTAGCCAGCAGCATCCTGCGATGCAGATCCGGAACATAATGGTGCAGGGCGCTGACTTCCGCGTT
TCCAGACTTTACGAAACACGGAAACCGAAGACCATTCATGTTGTTGCTCAGGTCGCAGACGTTTTGCAGC
AGCAGTCGCTTCACGTTCGCTCGCGTATCGGTGATTCATTCTGCTAACCAGTAAGGCAACCCCGCCAGCC
TAGCCGGGTCCTCAACGACAGGAGCACGATCATGCGCACCCGTGGCCAGGACCCAACGCTGCCCGAGATG
CGCCGCGTGCGGCTGCTGGAGATGGCGGACGCGATGGATATGTTCTGCCAAGGGTTGGTTTGCGCATTCA
CAGTTCTCCGCAAGAATTGATTGGCTCCAATTCTTGGAGTGGTGAATCCGTTAGCGAGGTGCCGCCGGCT
TCCATTCAGGTCGAGGTGGCCCGGCTCCATGCACCGCGACGCAACGCGGGGAGGCAGACAAGGTATAGGG
CGGCGCCTACAATCCATGCCAACCCGTTCCATGTGCTCGCCGAGGCGGCATAAATCGCCGTGACGATCAG
CGGTCCAATGATCGAAGTTAGGCTGGTAAGAGCCGCGAGCGATCCTTGAAGCTGTCCCTGATGGTCGTCA
TCTACCTGCCTGGACAGCATGGCCTGCAACGCGGGCATCCCGATGCCGCCGGAAGCGAGAAGAATCATAA
TGGGGAAGGCCATCCAGCCTCGCGTCGCGAACGCCAGCAAGACGTAGCCCAGCGCGTCGGCCGCCATGCC
GGCGATAATGGCCTGCTTCTCGCCGAAACGTTTGGTGGCGGGACCAGTGACGAAGGCTTGAGCGAGGGCG
TGCAAGATTCCGAATACCGCAAGCGACAGGCCGATCATCGTCGCGCTCCAGCGAAAGCGGTCCTCGCCGA
AAATGACCCAGAGCGCTGCCGGCACCTGTCCTACGAGTTGCATGATAAAGAAGACAGTCATAAGTGCGGC
GACGATAGTCATGCCCCGCGCCCACCGGAAGGAGCTGACTGGGTTGAAGGCTCTCAAGGGCATCGGTCGA
GATCCCGGTGCCTAATGAGTGAGCTAACTTACATTAATTGCGTTGCGCTCACTGCCCGCTTTCCAGTCGG
GAAACCTGTCGTGCCAGCTGCATTAATGAATCGGCCAACGCGCGGGGAGAGGCGGTTTGCGTATTGGGCG
CCAGGGTGGTTTTTCTTTTCACCAGTGAGACGGGCAACAGCTGATTGCCCTTCACCGCCTGGCCCTGAGA
GAGTTGCAGCAAGCGGTCCACGCTGGTTTGCCCCAGCAGGCGAAAATCCTGTTTGATGGTGGTTAACGGC
GGGATATAACATGAGCTGTCTTCGGTATCGTCGTATCCCACTACCGAGATATCCGCACCAACGCGCAGCC
CGGACTCGGTAATGGCGCGCATTGCGCCCAGCGCCATCTGATCGTTGGCAACCAGCATCGCAGTGGGAAC
GATGCCCTCATTCAGCATTTGCATGGTTTGTTGAAAACCGGACATGGCACTCCAGTCGCCTTCCCGTTCC
GCTATCGGCTGAATTTGATTGCGAGTGAGATATTTATGCCAGCCAGCCAGACGCAGACGCGCCGAGACAG
AACTTAATGGGCCCGCTAACAGCGCGATTTGCTGGTGACCCAATGCGACCAGATGCTCCACGCCCAGTCG
CGTACCGTCTTCATGGGAGAAAATAATACTGTTGATGGGTGTCTGGTCAGAGACATCAAGAAATAACGCC
GGAACATTAGTGCAGGCAGCTTCCACAGCAATGGCATCCTGGTCATCCAGCGGATAGTTAATGATCAGCC
CACTGACGCGTTGCGCGAGAAGATTGTGCACCGCCGCTTTACAGGCTTCGACGCCGCTTCGTTCTACCAT
CGACACCACCACGCTGGCACCCAGTTGATCGGCGCGAGATTTAATCGCCGCGACAATTTGCGACGGCGCG
TGCAGGGCCAGACTGGAGGTGGCAACGCCAATCAGCAACGACTGTTTGCCCGCCAGTTGTTGTGCCACGC
GGTTGGGAATGTAATTCAGCTCCGCCATCGCCGCTTCCACTTTTTCCCGCGTTTTCGCAGAAACGTGGCT
GGCCTGGTTCACCACGCGGGAAACGGTCTGATAAGAGACACCGGCATACTCTGCGACATCGTATAACGTT
ACTGGTTTCACATTCACCACCCTGAATTGACTCTCTTCCGGGCGCTATCATGCCATACCGCGAAAGGTTT
TGCGCCATTCGATGGTGTCCGGGATCTCGACGCTCTCCCTTATGCGACTCCTGCATTAGGAAGCAGCCCA
GTAGTAGGTTGAGGCCGTTGAGCACCGCCGCCGCAAGGAATGGTGCATGCAAGGAGATGGCGCCCAACAG
TCCCCCGGCCACGGGGCCTGCCACCATACCCACGCCGAAACAAGCGCTCATGAGCCCGAAGTGGCGAGCC
CGATCTTCCCCATCGGTGATGTCGGCGATATAGGCGCCAGCAACCGCACCTGTGGCGCCGGTGATGCCGG
CCACGATGCGTCCGGCGTAGAGGATCGAGATCTCGATCCCGCGAAATTAATACGACTCACTATAGGGGAA
TTGTGAGCGGATAACAATTCCCCTCTAGAAATAATTTTGTTTAACTTTAAGAAGGAGATATACATATCAT
GCACCACCATCACCACCAT
