>Addgene plasmid #221063 | H35R H43R SUMO1 | depositor partial sequence | sequence record 433083 | Insert
ATGCATGAATTCGGCGGCTCATGGGGTGGTTCTATGAGTGATCAGGAAGCCAAACCCTCAACGGAGGATC
TTGGTGATAAAAAAGAAGGGGAGTATATTAAACTGAAAGTGATTGGACAGGACAGTAGCGAGATTCGTTT
CAAAGTTAAGATGACTACGCGTCTGAAAAAGCTGAAGGAATCGTATTGCCAGCGCCAGGGTGTTCCGATG
AACAGCTTACGCTTCCTGTTCGAAGGCCAGCGCATCGCGGACAACCATACTCCTAAAGAGCTGGGTATGG
AAGAGGAGGACGTGATTGAAGTATACCAGGAACAGACCGGCGGATAA
